Addgene plasmid #148466: pAc5.1B-lambdaN-HA-GST-DmNanos_116-163-E151AF152AN155A-V5His6_AC
Purpose: Insect Expression of DmNanos_116-163-E151AF152AN1555A
Depositing lab: Elisa Izaurralde. Depositing organization: Max Planck Institute for Developmental Biology. Publication: Distinct modes of recruitment of the CCR4-NOT complex by Drosophila and vertebrate Nanos. Raisch T, Bhandari D, Sabath K, Helms S, Valkov E, Weichenrieder O, Izaurralde E. EMBO J. 2016 May 2;35(9):974-90. doi: 10.15252/embj.201593634. Epub 2016 Mar 11. PubMed 26968986.
Backbone
  Vector backbone: Unknown
  Vector type: Insect Expression
Growth in bacteria
  Bacterial resistance: Ampicillin, 100 μg/mL
  Growth temperature: 37°C
  Growth strain: DH5alpha
  Copy number: Low Copy
Gene/Insert
  Gene/Insert name: DmNanos_116-163-E151AF152AN1555A
  Species: D. melanogaster (fly)
  Entrez Gene: nos (a.k.a. Dmel_CG5637, CG5637, DRONANOS, Dmel\CG5637, Dronanos, NANOS, NOS, Nanos, Nos, l(3)07117, l(3)j3B6, l(3)j4B6, nNOS)
  Cloning method: Unknown
Terms and licenses: Academic/Nonprofit Terms; Industry Terms: Not Available to Industry
Depositor comments: sequence given by NCBI: NM_001275794.1; isoformB Uniprot.: A0A0B4KGY5-1 Plasmids from this collection were made available to the research community and donated after the lab closed. Please note that the sequence provided by the depositing laboratory may be theoretical/predicted or based on Sanger sequencing results. There may be discrepancies between sequencing results obtained by Addgene and the depositor sequence. If an Addgene verified sequence is not available, please contact before placing your order to request that our lab fully sequence the plasmid.
How to cite: pAc5.1B-lambdaN-HA-GST-DmNanos_116-163-E151AF152AN155A-V5His6_AC was a gift from Elisa Izaurralde (Addgene plasmid # 148466 ; http://n2t.net/addgene:148466 ; RRID:Addgene_148466)
