[The description below was written by a language model from this plasmid's Addgene catalogue record and pLannotate feature annotations shown in this document.]
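Description:
pAc5.1B-lambdaN-HA-GST-DmNanos_116-163-E151AF152AN155A-V5His6_AC is a 6.25 kb insect-cell expression plasmid. The catalogue lists its backbone as unknown, although the name and feature layout point to a pAc5.1B-type vector. It is propagated in E. coli through a ColE1/pUC-type origin and selected with ampicillin via the β-lactamase gene and its bla promoter. The record lists it as low copy even though the annotated origin is of the high-copy class. Short fragments annotated as tetracycline resistance and SV40 large T antigen appear to be non-functional backbone remnants. No selectable marker for insect cells is annotated.

The expression unit is driven by the constitutive Drosophila melanogaster actin 5C promoter and ends in an SV40 polyadenylation signal. It encodes a single fusion protein whose parts run in this order: the RNA-binding peptide of bacteriophage lambda N protein, an HA epitope, Schistosoma japonicum glutathione S-transferase, residues 116–163 of Drosophila Nanos (isoform B numbering per the depositor), and a C-terminal V5 tag. The name also indicates a His6 tag, which is not separately annotated. The Nanos fragment carries three alanine substitutions, E151A, F152A and N155A; the "N1555A" in the catalogue fields appears to be a typo.

The lambdaN peptide is normally used to tether a fusion protein to reporter mRNAs bearing BoxB hairpins, with GST acting as a carrier for the short peptide and HA/V5 allowing detection. Given the associated study on how Drosophila and vertebrate Nanos recruit the CCR4-NOT complex, this construct most likely serves as a mutant version of that Nanos region in tethering or interaction assays in fly cells, though the record states only "insect expression" as its purpose.
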