Features (pLannotate 1.2.2; 12 found; start..end, strand, type, name):
      1..2510    +  promoter       Ac5 promoter: Drosophila melanogaster actin 5C promoter
   2530..2595    +  CDS            N (fragment): REGN_LAMBD - Experimental evidence at protein level: Swiss-Prot protein existence level 1. Plays a role as a transcriptional antitermination factor that allows the virus to initiate its lytic phase. Activates expression of the delayed viral early genes by modifying host RNA polymerase (RNAP) into a form that is resistant to termination signals. This antitermination function requires the host NusA protein which serves to stabilize the interaction between antitermination protein N and host RNA polymerase. From Escherichia phage lambda (Bacteriophage lambda).
   2620..2646    +  CDS            3xHA (fragment): three tandem HA epitope tags
   2665..3318    +  CDS            GST26_SCHJA: Experimental evidence at protein level: Swiss-Prot protein existence level 1. GST isoenzymes appear to play a central role in the parasite detoxification system. Other functions are also suspected including a role in increasing the solubility of haematin in the parasite gut. From Schistosoma japonicum (Blood fluke).
   3337..3483    +  CDS            nos (fragment): NANOS_DROME - Experimental evidence at protein level: Swiss-Prot protein existence level 1. Maternal RNA-binding protein that is required for germ cells proliferation and self-renewal. Acts by forming a complex with pum and brat that regulates translation and mRNA stability. The complex binds to the Nanos Response Element (NRE), a 16 bp sequence in the hb mRNA 3'-UTR and prevents its translation. Controls posterior development. Rescuing factor for the abdominal defect of posterior group mutants. The other posterior group genes are not required for nanos function but rather play a role in local
   3502..3543    +  CDS            V5 tag: epitope tag from simian virus 5
   3643..3777    -  polyA_signal   SV40 poly(A) signal: SV40 polyadenylation signal
   3800..3884    -  CDS            large T antigen (fragment): large T antigen from SV40 (simian virus 40)
   3885..4332    +  CDS            TcR (fragment): tetracycline efflux protein; tet; confers resistance to tetracycline
   4378..4966    -  rep_origin     ori: high-copy-number ColE1/pMB1/pBR322/pUC origin of replication
   5137..5997    -  CDS            AmpR: β-lactamase; bla; confers resistance to ampicillin, carbenicillin, and related antibiotics
   5998..6102    -  promoter       AmpR promoter: bla
>Addgene plasmid #148466 | pAc5.1B-lambdaN-HA-GST-DmNanos_116-163-E151AF152AN155A-V5His6_AC | addgene full sequence | sequence record 357759 | Addgene NGS Result
CATGAATGGCATCAACTCTGAATCAAATCTTTGCAGATGCACCTACTTCTCATTTCCACTGTCACATCAT
TTTTCCAGATCTCGCTGCCTGTTATGTGGCCCACAAACCAAGACACGTTTTATGGCCATTAAAGCTGGCT
GATCGTCGCCAAACACCAAATACATAATGAATATGTACACATTCGAGAAAGAAGCGATCAAAGAAGCGTC
TTCGGGCGGAGTAGGAGAATGCGGAGGAGAAGGAGAACGAGCTGATCTAGTATCTCTCCACAATCCAATG
CCAACTGACCAACTGGCCATATTCGGAGCAATTTGAAGCCAATTTCCATCGCCTGGCGATCGCTCCATTC
TTGGCTATATGTTTTTCACCGTTACCCGGGGCCATTTTCAAAGACTCGTCGGCAAGATAAGATTGTGTCA
CTCGCTGTCTCTCTTCATTTGTCGAAGAATGCTGAGGAATTTCGCGATGACGTCGGCGAGTATTTTGAAG
AATGAGAATAATTTGTATTTATACGAAAATCAGTTAGTGGAATTTTCTACAAAAACATGTTATCTATAGA
TAATTTTGTTGCAAAATATGTTGACTATGACAAAGATTGTATGTATATACCTTTAATGTATTCTCATTTT
CTTATGTATTTATAATGGCAATGATGATACTGATGATATTTTAAGATGATGCCAGACCAAAAGGCTTGAA
TTTCTGCGTCTTTTGCCGAACGCAGTGCATGTGCAATTGTTGTTTTTTGGAATATTCAATTTTCGGACTG
TCCGCTTTGATTTCAGTTTCTTGGCTTATTCAAAAAGCAAAGTAAAGCCAAAAAAGCGAGATGGCAATAC
CAAATGCGGCAAAACGGTAGTGGAAGGAAAGGGGTGCGGGGCAGCGGAAGGAAGGGTGGGGCGGGGCGTG
GCGGGGTCTGTGGCTGGGCGCGACGTCACCGACGTTGGAGCCACTCCTTTGACCATGTGTGCGTGTGTGT
ATTATTCGTGTCTCGCCACTCGCCGGTTGTTTTTTTCTTTTTATGCTGCGCTCTCTCTAGCGCCATCTCG
CTTACGCATGCTCAACGCACCGCATGTTGCCGTTTCCTTTTATGCGTCATTTTGGCTCGAAATAGGCAAT
TATTTAAACAAAGATTAGTCAACGAAAACGCTAAAATAAATAAGTCTACAATATGGTTACTTATTGCCAT
GTGTGTGCAGCCAACGATAGCAACAAAAGCAACAACACAGGTGGCTTTCCCTCTTTCACTTTTTGTTTGC
AAGCCGCGTGCGAGCAAGACGGCACGACCGGCAAACGCAATTACGCTGACAAAGAGCAGACGAAGTTTTG
GCGAAAAACATCAAGGCGCCTGATACGAATGCATTTGCAATAACAATTGCGATATTTAATATTGTTTATG
AAGCTGTTTGACTTCAAAACACACAAAAAAAAAAATAAAACAAATTATTTGAAAGAGAATTAGGAATCGG
ACGCTTATCGTTAGGGTAACAACAAGAAATGCTTACTGAGTCACAGCCTCTGGAAAACTGCCGCAAGCCA
GAGAGAGAGAGAAAAAGAGGGAGAGCAGCTTAGACCGCATGTGCTTGTGTGTGAGGCGTCTCTCTCTTCG
TCTCTGTTGCGCAAACGCATAGACTGCACTGAAAAAATCGATTACCTATTTTTTATGAATGAATATTTGC
ACTATTACTATTCAAAACTATTAAGATAGCAATCACATTCAATAGCCAAATACTATACCACCTGAGCGAT
GCAACGAAATGATCAATTTGAGCAAAAATGCTGCATATTTAGGACGGCATCATTATAGAAATGCTTCTTG
CTGTGTACTTTTCTCTCGTCTGGCAGCTGTTTCGCCGTTATTGTTAAAACCGGCTTAAGTTAGGTGTGTT
TTCTACGACTAGTGAATGCCCTACTAGAAGATGTGTGTTGCACAAAATGTCCCTGGAATAACCAATTTGA
AGTGCAGATAGCAGTAAACGTAAGCTAATATGAATATTATTTAACTGTAATGTTTTAATATCGCTGGACA
TTACTAATAAACCCACTATAAACACATGTACATATGTATGTTTTGGCATACAATGAGTAGTTGGGGAAAA
AATGTGTAAAAGCACCGTGACCATCACAGCATAAAGATAACCAGCTGAAGTATCGAATATGAGTAACCCC
CAAATTGAATCACATGCCGCAACTGATAGGACCCATGGAAGTACACTCTTCATGGCGATATACAAGACAC
ACACAAGCACGAACACCCAGTTGCGGAGGAAATTCTCCGTAAATGAAAACCCAATCGGCGAACAATTCAT
ACCCATATATGGTAAAAGTTTTGAACGCGACTTGAGAGCGGAGAGCATTGCGGCTGATAAGGTTTTAGCG
CTAAGCGGGCTTTATAAAACGGGCTGCGGGACCAGTTTTCATATCACTACCGTTTGAGTTCTTGTGCTGT
GTGGATACTCCTCCCGACACAAAGCCGCTCCATCAGCCAGCAGTCGTCTAATCCAGAGACCCCGGATCGG
GGTACCAACATGGACGCACAAACACGACGACGTGAGCGTCGCGCTGAGAAACAAGCTCAATGGAAAGCTG
CAAACGGTGGATCTCCTCCACATATGGCTTACCCATACGATGTTCCAGATTACGCTCCTCCAAGCTTGAA
TTCTATGTCCCCTATACTAGGTTATTGGAAAATTAAGGGCCTTGTGCAACCCACTCGACTTCTTTTGGAA
TATCTTGAAGAAAAATATGAAGAGCATTTGTATGAGCGCGATGAAGGTGATAAATGGCGAAACAAAAAGT
TTGAATTGGGTTTGGAGTTTCCCAATCTTCCTTATTATATTGATGGTGATGTTAAATTAACACAGTCTAT
GGCCATCATACGTTATATAGCTGACAAGCACAACATGTTGGGTGGTTGTCCAAAAGAGCGTGCAGAGATT
TCAATGCTTGAAGGAGCGGTTTTGGATATTAGATACGGTGTTTCGAGAATTGCATATAGTAAAGACTTTG
AAACTCTCAAAGTTGATTTTCTTAGCAAGCTACCTGAAATGCTGAAAATGTTCGAAGATCGTTTATGTCA
TAAAACATATTTAAATGGTGATCATGTAACCCATCCTGACTTCATGTTGTATGACGCTCTTGATGTTGTT
TTATACATGGACCCAATGTGCCTGGATGCGTTCCCAAAATTAGTTTGTTTTAAAAAACGTATTGAAGCTA
TCCCACAAATTGATAAGTACTTGAAATCCAGCAAGTATATAGCATGGCCTTTGCAGGGCTGGCAAGCCAC
GTTTGGTGGTGGCGACCATCCTCCAAAATCGGTAGGCGGCCGCAGTCACCAGCAAACGGACGAGATTGCG
CGATCCTTGAAAATCTTTGCGCAGGTGACGACGGGCGCAGCAGAAAATGCGGCTGGCTCGATGCAGGATG
TGATGCAGGCGGCGGCGACCGCGGGCTATGCCAGCGATGATCTCGGTAATCTAGAGGGCCCGCGGTTCGA
AGGTAAGCCTATCCCTAACCCTCTCCTCGGTCTCGATTCTACGCGTACCGGTCATCATCACCATCACCAT
TGAGTTTAAACCCGCTGATCAGCCTCGACTGTGCCTTCTAAGGCCTGAGCTCGCTGATCAGCCTCGATCG
AGGATCCAGACATGATAAGATACATTGATGAGTTTGGACAAACCACAACTAGAATGCAGTGAAAAAAATG
CTTTATTTGTGAAATTTGTGATGCTATTGCTTTATTTGTAACCATTATAAGCTGCAATAAACAAGTTAAC
AACAACAATTGCATTCATTTTATGTTTCAGGTTCAGGGGGAGGTGTGGGAGGTTTTTTAAAGCAAGTAAA
ACCTCTACAAATGTGGTATGGCTGATTATGATCAGTCGACCGATGCCCTTGAGAGCCTTCAACCCAGTCA
GCTCCTTCCGGTGGGCGCGGGGCATGACTATCGTCGCCGCACTTATGACTGTCTTCTTTATCATGCAACT
CGTAGGACAGGTGCCGGCAGCGCTCTGGGTCATTTTCGGCGAGGACCGCTTTCGCTGGAGCGCGACGATG
ATCGGCCTGTCGCTTGCGGTATTCGGAATCTTGCACGCCCTCGCTCAAGCCTTCGTCACTGGTCCCGCCA
CCAAACGTTTCGGCGAGAAGCAGGCCATTATCGCCGGCATGGCGGCCGACGCGCTGGGCTACGTCTTGCT
GGCGTTCGCGACGCGAGGCTGGATGGCCTTCCCCATTATGATTCTTCTCGCTTCCGGCGGCATCGGGATG
CCCGCGTTGCAGGCCATGCTGTCCAGGCAGGTAGATGACGACCATCAGGGACAGCTTCAAGGCCAGCAAA
AGGCCAGGAACCGTAAAAAGGCCGCGTTGCTGGCGTTTTTCCATAGGCTCCGCCCCCCTGACGAGCATCA
CAAAAATCGACGCTCAAGTCAGAGGTGGCGAAACCCGACAGGACTATAAAGATACCAGGCGTTTCCCCCT
GGAAGCTCCCTCGTGCGCTCTCCTGTTCCGACCCTGCCGCTTACCGGATACCTGTCCGCCTTTCTCCCTT
CGGGAAGCGTGGCGCTTTCTCATAGCTCACGCTGTAGGTATCTCAGTTCGGTGTAGGTCGTTCGCTCCAA
GCTGGGCTGTGTGCACGAACCCCCCGTTCAGCCCGACCGCTGCGCCTTATCCGGTAACTATCGTCTTGAG
TCCAACCCGGTAAGACACGACTTATCGCCACTGGCAGCAGCCACTGGTAACAGGATTAGCAGAGCGAGGT
ATGTAGGCGGTGCTACAGAGTTCTTGAAGTGGTGGCCTAACTACGGCTACACTAGAAGGACAGTATTTGG
TATCTGCGCTCTGCTGAAGCCAGTTACCTTCGGAAAAAGAGTTGGTAGCTCTTGATCCGGCAAACAAACC
ACCGCTGGTAGCGGTGGTTTTTTTGTTTGCAAGCAGCAGATTACGCGCAGAAAAAAAGGATCTCAAGAAG
ATCCTTTGATCTTTTCTACGGGGTCTGACGCTCAGTGGAACGAAAACTCACGTTAAGGGATTTTGGTCAT
GAGATTATCAAAAAGGATCTTCACCTAGATCCTTTTAAATTAAAAATGAAGTTTTAAATCAATCTAAAGT
ATATATGAGTAAACTTGGTCTGACAGTTACCAATGCTTAATCAGTGAGGCACCTATCTCAGCGATCTGTC
TATTTCGTTCATCCATAGTTGCCTGACTCCCCGTCGTGTAGATAACTACGATACGGGAGGGCTTACCATC
TGGCCCCAGTGCTGCAATGATACCGCGAGACCCACGCTCACCGGCTCCAGATTTATCAGCAATAAACCAG
CCAGCCGGAAGGGCCGAGCGCAGAAGTGGTCCTGCAACTTTATCCGCCTCCATCCAGTCTATTAATTGTT
GCCGGGAAGCTAGAGTAAGTAGTTCGCCAGTTAATAGTTTGCGCAACGTTGTTGCCATTGCTGCAGGCAT
CGTGGTGTCACGCTCGTCGTTTGGTATGGCTTCATTCAGCTCCGGTTCCCAACGATCAAGGCGAGTTACA
TGATCCCCCATGTTGTGCAAAAAAGCGGTTAGCTCCTTCGGTCCTCCGATCGTTGTCAGAAGTAAGTTGG
CCGCAGTGTTATCACTCATGGTTATGGCAGCACTGCATAATTCTCTTACTGTCATGCCATCCGTAAGATG
CTTTTCTGTGACTGGTGAGTACTCAACCAAGTCATTCTGAGAATAGTGTATGCGGCGACCGAGTTGCTCT
TGCCCGGCGTCAACACGGGATAATACCGCGCCACATAGCAGAACTTTAAAAGTGCTCATCATTGGAAAAC
GTTCTTCGGGGCGAAAACTCTCAAGGATCTTACCGCTGTTGAGATCCAGTTCGATGTAACCCACTCGTGC
ACCCAACTGATCTTCAGCATCTTTTACTTTCACCAGCGTTTCTGGGTGAGCAAAAACAGGAAGGCAAAAT
GCCGCAAAAAAGGGAATAAGGGCGACACGGAAATGTTGAATACTCATACTCTTCCTTTTTCAATATTATT
GAAGCATTTATCAGGGTTATTGTCTCATGAGCGGATACATATTTGAATGTATTTAGAAAAATAAACAAAT
AGGGGTTCCGCGCACATTTCCCCGAAAAGTGCCACCTGACGTCTAAGAAACCATTATTATCATGACATTA
ACCTATAAAAATAGGCGTATCACGAGGCCCTTTCGTCTTCAAGAATTAATTCTATATTCTAAAAACACAA
ATGATACTTCTAAAAAAAAAT
